Addgene plasmid #144885: TFORF3409
Purpose: Lentiviral vector for overexpressing transcription factor ORFs with unique 24-bp barcodes. Barcodes facilitate identification of transcription factors in pooled screens.
Depositing lab: Feng Zhang. Depositing organization: Broad Institute. Publication: A transcription factor atlas of directed differentiation. Joung J, Ma S, Tay T, Geiger-Schuller KR, Kirchgatterer PC, Verdine VK, Guo B, Arias-Garcia MA, Allen WE, Singh A, Kuksenko O, Abudayyeh OO, Gootenberg JS, Fu Z, Macrae RK, Buenrostro JD, Regev A, Zhang F. Cell. 2023 Jan 5;186(1):209-229.e26. doi: 10.1016/j.cell.2022.11.026. PubMed 36608654.
Backbone
  Vector backbone: pLX_TRC317
  Backbone manufacturer: Broad Institute Genetic Perturbation Platform
  Backbone size w/o insert (bp): 8264
  Vector type: Mammalian Expression, Lentiviral
  Selectable markers: Puromycin
Growth in bacteria
  Bacterial resistance: Ampicillin, 100 μg/mL
  Growth temperature: 37°C
  Growth strain: NEB Stable
  Copy number: High Copy
Gene/Insert
  Gene/Insert name: ZNF621
  Species: H. sapiens (human)
  Insert size (bp): 1526
  Entrez Gene: ZNF621
  Promoter: EF1a
  Tag / fusion protein: V5 (C terminal on insert)
  Cloning method: Gateway Cloning
  Sequencing primers: 5′ GGGTGGAGACTGAAGTTAGGCCAG; 3′ CACATAGCGTAAAAGGAGCAACATAG
Resource information
  A portion of this plasmid was derived from a plasmid made by: Broad Institute Genetic Perturbation Platform
Terms and licenses: Academic/Nonprofit Terms; Industry Terms: Not Available to Industry
Depositor comments: NM_001098414.2 Please test multiple small colonies in case of plasmid recombination. To make this collection available in a timely manner, a portion of this collection was not fully sequenced by Addgene. If an Addgene verified full plasmid sequence is not available, please contact us prior to placing an order to request the full sequence.
How to cite: TFORF3409 was a gift from Feng Zhang (Addgene plasmid # 144885 ; http://n2t.net/addgene:144885 ; RRID:Addgene_144885)
