[The description below was written by a language model from this plasmid's Addgene catalogue record and pLannotate feature annotations shown in this document.]
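Description:
TFORF3409 is a lentiviral mammalian expression plasmid built on the pLX_TRC317 backbone for overexpressing the human zinc-finger protein ZNF621, one member of a barcoded transcription factor ORF collection. It is maintained in E. coli through a high-copy ColE1/pUC-type origin with ampicillin selection (AmpR); an f1 origin and remnants of a lac/lacZα cloning region are also annotated. Because the plasmid carries repeated LTR sequences, the depositor warns that recombination can occur and recommends a recombination-tolerant bacterial host.

The viral cassette has a third-generation, self-inactivating layout. An RSV promoter drives a truncated HIV-1 5' LTR, followed by the Ψ packaging signal with a partial gag region, the RRE for Rev-dependent nuclear export, and a cPPT/CTS. It ends with a ΔU3 3' LTR, with an SV40 poly(A) signal beyond it. Within the provirus, an SV40 early promoter drives a puromycin N-acetyltransferase gene for selecting transduced cells. Downstream, the strong constitutive EF-1α promoter drives the ZNF621 ORF, which was inserted by Gateway recombination and is flanked by attB1 and attB2 remnants. The ORF is followed by a C-terminal V5 epitope tag for detection, and a WPRE further downstream enhances transcript expression.

The catalogue describes a unique 24-bp barcode that identifies the ORF, but the feature table does not annotate it. A short fragment called as U6 promoter lies between the V5 tag and the WPRE, and its function is not stated. The construct is intended for pooled overexpression screens, such as directed differentiation studies, in which barcode readout shows which transcription factor each cell received.
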