Features (pLannotate 1.2.2; 34 found; start..end, strand, type, name):
      1..1179    +  promoter       EF-1α promoter: strong constitutive promoter for human elongation factor EF-1α
   1200..1217    +  protein_bind   attB1 (fragment): mutant version of attB; core recombination site for the Gateway® BP reaction BP Clonase™
   1226..2542    +  CDS            ZNF621: ZN621_HUMAN - Experimental evidence at transcript level: Swiss-Prot protein existence level 2. May be involved in transcriptional regulation. From Homo sapiens (Human).
   2550..2567    -  protein_bind   attB2 (fragment): mutant version of attB; core recombination site for the Gateway® BP reaction BP Clonase™
   2576..2617    +  CDS            V5 tag: epitope tag from simian virus 5
   2633..2686    +  promoter       U6 promoter (fragment): RNA polymerase III promoter for human U6 snRNA
   2728..3316    +  misc_feature   WPRE: woodchuck hepatitis virus posttranscriptional regulatory element
   3367..3386    +  misc_feature   cPPT/CTS (fragment): central polypurine tract and central termination sequence of HIV-1
   3388..3621    +  LTR            3' LTR (ΔU3): self-inactivating 3' long terminal repeat (LTR) from HIV-1
   3699..3820    +  polyA_signal   SV40 poly(A) signal: SV40 polyadenylation signal
   3860..3995    +  rep_origin     SV40 ori: SV40 origin of replication
   4016..4034    -  promoter       T7 promoter: promoter for bacteriophage T7 RNA polymerase
   4042..4197    +  CDS            lacZα (fragment): LacZα fragment of β-galactosidase; lacZ fragment
   4202..4630    +  rep_origin     f1 ori (sequence partly withheld): f1 bacteriophage origin of replication; arrow indicates direction of (+) strand synthesis
   4683..4787    +  promoter       AmpR promoter: bla
   4788..5648    +  CDS            AmpR: β-lactamase; bla; confers resistance to ampicillin, carbenicillin, and related antibiotics
   5819..6407    +  rep_origin     ori: high-copy-number ColE1/pMB1/pBR322/pUC origin of replication
   6590..6682    +  CDS            lacI (fragment): lac repressor; lacI; The lac repressor binds to the lac operator to inhibit transcription in E. coli. This inhibition can be relieved by adding lactose or isopropyl-β-D-thiogalactopyranoside (IPTG).
   6695..6716    +  protein_bind   CAP binding site: CAP binding activates transcription in the presence of cAMP. E. coli catabolite activator protein
   6731..6761    +  promoter       lac promoter: promoter for the E. coli lac operon
   6769..6785    +  protein_bind   lac operator: The lac repressor binds to the lac operator to inhibit transcription in E. coli. This inhibition can be relieved by adding lactose or isopropyl-β-D-thiogalactopyranoside (IPTG). lac repressor encoded by lacI
   6830..6848    +  promoter       T3 promoter: promoter for bacteriophage T3 RNA polymerase
   6876..7102    +  promoter       RSV promoter: Rous sarcoma virus enhancer/promoter
   7103..7283    +  LTR            5' LTR (truncated): truncated 5' long terminal repeat (LTR) from HIV-1
   7330..7455    +  misc_feature   HIV-1 Ψ: packaging signal of human immunodeficiency virus type 1
   7439..7802    +  CDS            HIV-1 gag (fragment): gag protein from human immunodeficiency virus 1; gag
   7948..8181    +  misc_feature   RRE: The Rev response element (RRE) of HIV-1 allows for Rev-dependent mRNA export from the nucleus to the cytoplasm.
   8558..8584    +  CDS            Rev (fragment): human immunodeficiency virus 1 (HIV-1) Rev protein; rev; enhances nuclear export of unspliced and incompletely spliced viral mRNAs
   8591..8614    +  promoter       SV40 promoter (fragment): SV40 early promoter
   8615..8686    +  promoter       SV40 promoter (fragment): SV40 enhancer and early promoter
   8710..8845    +  rep_origin     SV40 ori: SV40 origin of replication
   8891..9487    +  CDS            PuroR (fragment): puromycin N-acetyltransferase; pac from Streptomyces; confers resistance to puromycin
   9536..9653    +  misc_feature   cPPT/CTS: central polypurine tract and central termination sequence of HIV-1
   9718..9784    +  CDS            small t antigen (fragment): SV40 (simian virus 40) small t antigen
>Addgene plasmid #144885 | TFORF3409 | addgene full sequence | sequence record 353335 | Addgene NGS Result
GGCTCCGGTGCCCGTCAGTGGGCAGAGCGCACATCGCCCACAGTCCCCGAGAAGTTGGGGGGAGGGGTCG
GCAATTGAACCGGTGCCTAGAGAAGGTGGCGCGGGGTAAACTGGGAAAGTGATGTCGTGTACTGGCTCCG
CCTTTTTCCCGAGGGTGGGGGAGAACCGTATATAAGTGCAGTAGTCGCCGTGAACGTTCTTTTTCGCAAC
GGGTTTGCCGCCAGAACACAGGTAAGTGCCGTGTGTGGTTCCCGCGGGCCTGGCCTCTTTACGGGTTATG
GCCCTTGCGTGCCTTGAATTACTTCCACCTGGCTGCAGTACGTGATTCTTGATCCCGAGCTTCGGGTTGG
AAGTGGGTGGGAGAGTTCGAGGCCTTGCGCTTAAGGAGCCCCTTCGCCTCGTGCTTGAGTTGAGGCCTGG
CCTGGGCGCTGGGGCCGCCGCGTGCGAATCTGGTGGCACCTTCGCGCCTGTCTCGCTGCTTTCGATAAGT
CTCTAGCCATTTAAAATTTTTGATGACCTGCTGCGACGCTTTTTTTCTGGCAAGATAGTCTTGTAAATGC
GGGCCAAGATCTGCACACTGGTATTTCGGTTTTTGGGGCCGCGGGCGGCGACGGGGCCCGTGCGTCCCAG
CGCACATGTTCGGCGAGGCGGGGCCTGCGAGCGCGGCCACCGAGAATCGGACGGGGGTAGTCTCAAGCTG
GCCGGCCTGCTCTGGTGCCTGGCCTCGCGCCGCCGTGTATCGCCCCGCCCTGGGCGGCAAGGCTGGCCCG
GTCGGCACCAGTTGCGTGAGCGGAAAGATGGCCGCTTCCCGGCCCTGCTGCAGGGAGCTCAAAATGGAGG
ACGCGGCGCTCGGGAGAGCGGGCGGGTGAGTCACCCACACAAAGGAAAAGGGCCTTTCCGTCCTCAGCCG
TCGCTTCATGTGACTCCACGGAGTACCGGGCGCCGTCCAGGCACCTCGATTAGTTCTCGAGCTTTTGGAG
TACGTCGTCTTTAGGTTGGGGGGAGGGGTTTTATGCGATGGAGTTTCCCCACACTGAGTGGGTGGAGACT
GAAGTTAGGCCAGCTTGGCACTTGATGTAATTCTCCTTGGAATTTGCCCTTTTTGAGTTTGGATCTTGGT
TCATTCTCAAGCCTCAGACAGTGGTTCAAAGTTTTTTTCTTCCATTTCAGGTGTCGTGAGGCTAGCATCG
ATTGATCAACAAGTTTGTACAAAAAAGTTGGCACCATGCTCCAAACAACTTGGCCTCAGGAGTCAGTGAC
CTTTGAGGATGTGGCTGTTTACTTCACCCAGAATCAATGGGCCAGCCTCGACCCTGCGCAGAGGGCCCTG
TACGGGGAGGTGATGCTGGAGAATTATGCAAATGTGGCTTCTCTGGTAGCGTTTCCATTCCCCAAACCTG
CTCTGATCTCCCACCTGGAGAGAGGGGAAGCACCATGGGGCCCAGATCCCTGGGACACCGAGATTCTGAG
AGGCATCAGTCAAGGTGGTGAGTCCTGGATCAAAAATGAAGGGCTAGTTATAAAGCAGGAAGCCTCTGAA
GAAACAGAGTTGCACAGAATGCCAGTAGGAGGACTTCTCAGGAACGTTTCTCAGCACTTTGATTTTAAAA
GGAAGGCACTGAAGCAGACTTTCAATCTAAATCCAAATCTGATACTTCGAGGTGGAATGAAGTTCTATGA
ATGTAAAGAATGTGGGAAAATCTTCCGATATAACTCAAAGCTTATTCGGCATCAGATGAGTCATACTGGG
GAAAAGCCCTTTAAGTGTAAGGAGTGTGGCAAAGCTTTCAAGTCCAGCTATGATTGTATTGTACATGAGA
AAAACCACATTGGAGAAGGGCCCTATGAATGTAAGGAGTGTGGCAAAGGTTTGAGTTCCAACACAGCCTT
GACTCAACATCAGAGGATCCACACTGGAGAGAAACCCTATGAATGTAAAGAGTGTGGAAAGGCTTTCCGT
AGGAGTGCGGCATACCTGCAGCATCAGAGATTACACACGGGAGAGAAACTCTATAAATGTAAGGAATGTT
GGAAAGCTTTCGGTTGTAGGTCACTTTTTATTGTCCATCAGAGAATTCATACTGGGGAGAAACCTTATCA
ATGTAAGGAGTGTGGCAAAGCCTTCACCCAGAAAATAGCCTCCATTCAGCATCAGAGAGTTCACACTGGG
GAGAAGCCTTATGAATGTAAGGTGTGTGGGAAAGCCTTCAAATGGTATGGAAGTTTTGTTCAGCATCAGA
AATTGCACCCTGTGGAGAAGAAGCCAGTCAAGGTCCTTGGGCCATCCCTGGTCAGTCCCCAGTGCTCCTC
TCCAGCCATACCTCCTGTTCTTCTCCAGGGATCCTGTTCTGCTTCAGCCGTAGCTGTGCCTTCACTGACC
TTTCCACATGCTGTGCTCATTCCTACCTCTGGGAATTTTTTCATGCTGCTGCCTACATCTGGAATACCTT
CTTCATCTGCCCAAATAGTGCGTGTCTTCCAGGGTCTTACTCCCACTGTGAAACCTTCCCCAGTTATTCT
CACCCCTTCTTCTCACTCCTCATTGCCAACTTTCTTGTACAAAGTGGTTGATATCGGTAAGCCTATCCCT
AACCCTCTCCTCGGTCTCGATTCTACGTAGTAATGAACTAGTCCGTAACTTGAAAGTATTTCGATTTCTT
GGCTTTATATATCTTGTGGAAAGGACGAATAGACGTTTACATTAGTTCGCGCACGCGTTAAGTCGACAAT
CAACCTCTGGATTACAAAATTTGTGAAAGATTGACTGGTATTCTTAACTATGTTGCTCCTTTTACGCTAT
GTGGATACGCTGCTTTAATGCCTTTGTATCATGCTATTGCTTCCCGTATGGCTTTCATTTTCTCCTCCTT
GTATAAATCCTGGTTGCTGTCTCTTTATGAGGAGTTGTGGCCCGTTGTCAGGCAACGTGGCGTGGTGTGC
ACTGTGTTTGCTGACGCAACCCCCACTGGTTGGGGCATTGCCACCACCTGTCAGCTCCTTTCCGGGACTT
TCGCTTTCCCCCTCCCTATTGCCACGGCGGAACTCATCGCCGCCTGCCTTGCCCGCTGCTGGACAGGGGC
TCGGCTGTTGGGCACTGACAATTCCGTGGTGTTGTCGGGGAAATCATCGTCCTTTCCTTGGCTGCTCGCC
TGTGTTGCCACCTGGATTCTGCGCGGGACGTCCTTCTGCTACGTCCCTTCGGCCCTCAATCCAGCGGACC
TTCCTTCCCGCGGCCTGCTGCCGGCTCTGCGGCCTCTTCCGCGTCTTCGCCTTCGCCCTCAGACGAGTCG
GATCTCCCTTTGGGCCGCCTCCCCGCGTCGACTTTAAGACCAATGACTTACAAGGCAGCTGTAGATCTTA
GCCACTTTTTAAAAGAAAAGGGGGGACTGGAAGGGCTAATTCACTCCCAACGAAGACAAGATCTGCTTTT
TGCTTGTACTGGGTCTCTCTGGTTAGACCAGATCTGAGCCTGGGAGCTCTCTGGCTAACTAGGGAACCCA
CTGCTTAAGCCTCAATAAAGCTTGCCTTGAGTGCTTCAAGTAGTGTGTGCCCGTCTGTTGTGTGACTCTG
GTAACTAGAGATCCCTCAGACCCTTTTAGTCAGTGTGGAAAATCTCTAGCAGTACGTATAGTAGTTCATG
TCATCTTATTATTCAGTATTTATAACTTGCAAAGAAATGAATATCAGAGAGTGAGAGGAACTTGTTTATT
GCAGCTTATAATGGTTACAAATAAAGCAATAGCATCACAAATTTCACAAATAAAGCATTTTTTTCACTGC
ATTCTAGTTGTGGTTTGTCCAAACTCATCAATGTATCTTATCATGTCTGGCTCTAGCTATCCCGCCCCTA
ACTCCGCCCATCCCGCCCCTAACTCCGCCCAGTTCCGCCCATTCTCCGCCCCATGGCTGACTAATTTTTT
TTATTTATGCAGAGGCCGAGGCCGCCTCGGCCTCTGAGCTATTCCAGAAGTAGTGAGGAGGCTTTTTTGG
AGGCCTAGGGACGTACCCAATTCGCCCTATAGTGAGTCGTATTACGCGCGCTCACTGGCCGTCGTTTTAC
AACGTCGTGACTGGGAAAACCCTGGCGTTACCCAACTTAATCGCCTTGCAGCACATCCCCCTTTCGCCAG
CTGGCGTAATAGCGAAGAGGCCCGCACCGATCGCCCTTCCCAACAGTTGCGCAGCCTGAATGGCGAATGG
G
[124 nt withheld, positions 4202-4325]
C
[91 nt withheld, positions 4327-4417]
A
[49 nt withheld, positions 4419-4467]
CCTTTGACGTTGGAGTCCACGTTCTTT
[37 nt withheld, positions 4495-4531]
ACCCTATCTCGGTCTATTCTTTTGATTTATAAGGGATTTTGCCGATTTCGGCCTATTGGTTAAAAAATGA
GCTGATTTAACAAAAATTTAACGCGAATTTTAACAAAATATTAACGCTTACAATTTAGGTGGCACTTTTC
GGGGAAATGTGCGCGGAACCCCTATTTGTTTATTTTTCTAAATACATTCAAATATGTATCCGCTCATGAG
ACAATAACCCTGATAAATGCTTCAATAATATTGAAAAAGGAAGAGTATGAGTATTCAACATTTCCGTGTC
GCCCTTATTCCCTTTTTTGCGGCATTTTGCCTTCCTGTTTTTGCTCACCCAGAAACGCTGGTGAAAGTAA
AAGATGCTGAAGATCAGTTGGGTGCACGAGTGGGTTACATCGAACTGGATCTCAACAGCGGTAAGATCCT
TGAGAGTTTTCGCCCCGAAGAACGTTTTCCAATGATGAGCACTTTTAAAGTTCTGCTATGTGGCGCGGTA
TTATCCCGTATTGACGCCGGGCAAGAGCAACTCGGTCGCCGCATACACTATTCTCAGAATGACTTGGTTG
AGTACTCACCAGTCACAGAAAAGCATCTTACGGATGGCATGACAGTAAGAGAATTATGCAGTGCTGCCAT
AACCATGAGTGATAACACTGCGGCCAACTTACTTCTGACAACGATCGGAGGACCGAAGGAGCTAACCGCT
TTTTTGCACAACATGGGGGATCATGTAACTCGCCTTGATCGTTGGGAACCGGAGCTGAATGAAGCCATAC
CAAACGACGAGCGTGACACCACGATGCCTGTAGCAATGGCAACAACGTTGCGCAAACTATTAACTGGCGA
ACTACTTACTCTAGCTTCCCGGCAACAATTAATAGACTGGATGGAGGCGGATAAAGTTGCAGGACCACTT
CTGCGCTCGGCCCTTCCGGCTGGCTGGTTTATTGCTGATAAATCTGGAGCCGGTGAGCGTGGGTCTCGCG
GTATCATTGCAGCACTGGGGCCAGATGGTAAGCCCTCCCGTATCGTAGTTATCTACACGACGGGGAGTCA
GGCAACTATGGATGAACGAAATAGACAGATCGCTGAGATAGGTGCCTCACTGATTAAGCATTGGTAACTG
TCAGACCAAGTTTACTCATATATACTTTAGATTGATTTAAAACTTCATTTTTAATTTAAAAGGATCTAGG
TGAAGATCCTTTTTGATAATCTCATGACCAAAATCCCTTAACGTGAGTTTTCGTTCCACTGAGCGTCAGA
CCCCGTAGAAAAGATCAAAGGATCTTCTTGAGATCCTTTTTTTCTGCGCGTAATCTGCTGCTTGCAAACA
AAAAAACCACCGCTACCAGCGGTGGTTTGTTTGCCGGATCAAGAGCTACCAACTCTTTTTCCGAAGGTAA
CTGGCTTCAGCAGAGCGCAGATACCAAATACTGTTCTTCTAGTGTAGCCGTAGTTAGGCCACCACTTCAA
GAACTCTGTAGCACCGCCTACATACCTCGCTCTGCTAATCCTGTTACCAGTGGCTGCTGCCAGTGGCGAT
AAGTCGTGTCTTACCGGGTTGGACTCAAGACGATAGTTACCGGATAAGGCGCAGCGGTCGGGCTGAACGG
GGGGTTCGTGCACACAGCCCAGCTTGGAGCGAACGACCTACACCGAACTGAGATACCTACAGCGTGAGCT
ATGAGAAAGCGCCACGCTTCCCGAAGGGAGAAAGGCGGACAGGTATCCGGTAAGCGGCAGGGTCGGAACA
GGAGAGCGCACGAGGGAGCTTCCAGGGGGAAACGCCTGGTATCTTTATAGTCCTGTCGGGTTTCGCCACC
TCTGACTTGAGCGTCGATTTTTGTGATGCTCGTCAGGGGGGCGGAGCCTATGGAAAAACGCCAGCAACGC
GGCCTTTTTACGGTTCCTGGCCTTTTGCTGGCCTTTTGCTCACATGTTCTTTCCTGCGTTATCCCCTGAT
TCTGTGGATAACCGTATTACCGCCTTTGAGTGAGCTGATACCGCTCGCCGCAGCCGAACGACCGAGCGCA
GCGAGTCAGTGAGCGAGGAAGCGGAAGAGCGCCCAATACGCAAACCGCCTCTCCCCGCGCGTTGGCCGAT
TCATTAATGCAGCTGGCACGACAGGTTTCCCGACTGGAAAGCGGGCAGTGAGCGCAACGCAATTAATGTG
AGTTAGCTCACTCATTAGGCACCCCAGGCTTTACACTTTATGCTTCCGGCTCGTATGTTGTGTGGAATTG
TGAGCGGATAACAATTTCACACAGGAAACAGCTATGACCATGATTACGCCAAGCGCGCAATTAACCCTCA
CTAAAGGGAACAAAAGCTGGAGCTGCAAGCTTAATGTAGTCTTATGCAATACTCTTGTAGTCTTGCAACA
TGGTAACGATGAGTTAGCAACATGCCTTACAAGGAGAGAAAAAGCACCGTGCATGCCGATTGGTGGAAGT
AAGGTGGTACGATCGTGCCTTATTAGGAAGGCAACAGACGGGTCTGACATGGATTGGACGAACCACTGAA
TTGCCGCATTGCAGAGATATTGTATTTAAGTGCCTAGCTCGATACATAAACGGGTCTCTCTGGTTAGACC
AGATCTGAGCCTGGGAGCTCTCTGGCTAACTAGGGAACCCACTGCTTAAGCCTCAATAAAGCTTGCCTTG
AGTGCTTCAAGTAGTGTGTGCCCGTCTGTTGTGTGACTCTGGTAACTAGAGATCCCTCAGACCCTTTTAG
TCAGTGTGGAAAATCTCTAGCAGTGGCGCCCGAACAGGGACTTGAAAGCGAAAGGGAAACCAGAGGAGCT
CTCTCGACGCAGGACTCGGCTTGCTGAAGCGCGCACGGCAAGAGGCGAGGGGCGGCGACTGGTGAGTACG
CCAAAAATTTTGACTAGCGGAGGCTAGAAGGAGAGAGATGGGTGCGAGAGCGTCAGTATTAAGCGGGGGA
GAATTAGATCGCGATGGGAAAAAATTCGGTTAAGGCCAGGGGGAAAGAAAAAATATAAATTAAAACATAT
AGTATGGGCAAGCAGGGAGCTAGAACGATTCGCAGTTAATCCTGGCCTGTTAGAAACATCAGAAGGCTGT
AGACAAATACTGGGACAGCTACAACCATCCCTTCAGACAGGATCAGAAGAACTTAGATCATTATATAATA
CAGTAGCAACCCTCTATTGTGTGCATCAAAGGATAGAGATAAAAGACACCAAGGAAGCTTTAGACAAGAT
AGAGGAAGAGCAAAACAAAAGTAAGACCACCGCACAGCAAGCGGCCGCTGATCTTCAGACCTGGAGGAGG
AGATATGAGGGACAATTGGAGAAGTGAATTATATAAATATAAAGTAGTAAAAATTGAACCATTAGGAGTA
GCACCCACCAAGGCAAAGAGAAGAGTGGTGCAGAGAGAAAAAAGAGCAGTGGGAATAGGAGCTTTGTTCC
TTGGGTTCTTGGGAGCAGCAGGAAGCACTATGGGCGCAGCGTCAATGACGCTGACGGTACAGGCCAGACA
ATTATTGTCTGGTATAGTGCAGCAGCAGAACAATTTGCTGAGGGCTATTGAGGCGCAACAGCATCTGTTG
CAACTCACAGTCTGGGGCATCAAGCAGCTCCAGGCAAGAATCCTGGCTGTGGAAAGATACCTAAAGGATC
AACAGCTCCTGGGGATTTGGGGTTGCTCTGGAAAACTCATTTGCACCACTGCTGTGCCTTGGAATGCTAG
TTGGAGTAATAAATCTCTGGAACAGATTTGGAATCACACGACCTGGATGGAGTGGGACAGAGAAATTAAC
AATTACACAAGCTTAATACACTCCTTAATTGAAGAATCGCAAAACCAGCAAGAAAAGAATGAACAAGAAT
TATTGGAATTAGATAAATGGGCAAGTTTGTGGAATTGGTTTAACATAACAAATTGGCTGTGGTATATAAA
ATTATTCATAATGATAGTAGGAGGCTTGGTAGGTTTAAGAATAGTTTTTGCTGTACTTTCTATAGTGAAT
AGAGTTAGGCAGGGATATTCACCATTATCGTTTCAGACCCACCTCCCAACCCCGAGGGGACCCATGCATT
GCATCTCAATTAGTCAGCAACCAGGTGTGGAAAGTCCCCAGGCTCCCCAGCAGGCAGAAGTATGCAAAGC
ATGCGTCTCAATTAGTCAGCAACCATAGTCCCGCCCCTAACTCCGCCCATCCCGCCCCTAACTCCGCCCA
GTTCCGCCCATTCTCCGCCCCATGGCTGACTAATTTTTTTTATTTATGCAGAGGCCGAGGCCGCCTCGGC
CTCTGAGCTATTCCAGAAGTAGTGAGGAGGCTTTTTTGGAGGCCTAGGCTTTTGCAAAAAGCTTTCTAGA
GGTACCACCGGAGCTTACCATGACCGAGTACAAGCCCACGGTGCGCCTCGCCACCCGCGACGACGTCCCC
AGGGCCGTACGCACCCTCGCCGCCGCGTTCGCCGACTACCCCGCCACGCGCCACACCGTCGATCCGGACC
GCCACATCGAGCGGGTCACCGAGCTGCAAGAACTCTTCCTCACGCGCGTCGGGCTCGACATCGGCAAGGT
GTGGGTCGCGGACGACGGCGCCGCCGTGGCGGTCTGGACCACGCCGGAGAGCGTCGAAGCGGGGGCGGTG
TTCGCCGAGATCGGCCCGCGCATGGCCGAGTTGAGCGGTTCCCGGCTGGCCGCGCAGCAACAGATGGAAG
GCCTCCTGGCGCCGCACCGGCCCAAGGAGCCCGCGTGGTTCCTGGCCACCGTCGGCGTCTCGCCCGACCA
CCAGGGCAAGGGTCTGGGCAGCGCCGTCGTGCTCCCCGGAGTGGAGGCGGCCGAGCGCGCCGGGGTGCCC
GCCTTCCTGGAGACCTCCGCGCCCCGCAACCTCCCCTTCTACGAGCGGCTCGGCTTCACCGTCACCGCCG
ACGTCGAGGTGCCCGAAGGACCGCGCACCTGGTGCATGACCCGCAAGCCCGGTGCCAGTTAACGAATTCT
AGATCTTGAGACAAATGGCAGTATTCATCCACAATTTTAAAAGAAAAGGGGGGATTGGGGGGTACAGTGC
AGGGGAAAGAATAGTAGACATAATAGCAACAGACATACAAACTAAAGAATTACAAAAACAAATTACAAAA
ATTCAAAATTTTCGGGTTTATTACAGGGACAGCAGAGATCCACTTTGGCGCCGGCTCGAGGCCTGCAGGT
GCAAAGATGGATAAAGTTTTAAACAGAGAGGAATCTTTGCAGCTAATGGACCTTCTAGGTCTTGAAAGGA
GTGGGAATT
