>Addgene plasmid #144885 | TFORF3409 | depositor partial sequence | sequence record 286770 | Insert
ATCGATTGATCAACAAGTTTGTACAAAAAAGTTGGCACCATGCTCCAAACAACTTGGCCTCAGGAGTCAG
TGACCTTTGAGGATGTGGCTGTTTACTTCACCCAGAATCAATGGGCCAGCCTCGACCCTGCGCAGAGGGC
CCTGTACGGGGAGGTGATGCTGGAGAATTATGCAAATGTGGCTTCTCTGGTAGCGTTTCCATTCCCCAAA
CCTGCTCTGATCTCCCACCTGGAGAGAGGGGAAGCACCATGGGGCCCAGATCCCTGGGACACCGAGATTC
TGAGAGGCATCAGTCAAGGTGGTGAGTCCTGGATCAAAAATGAAGGGCTAGTTATAAAGCAGGAAGCCTC
TGAAGAAACAGAGTTGCACAGAATGCCAGTAGGAGGACTTCTCAGGAACGTTTCTCAGCACTTTGATTTT
AAAAGGAAGGCACTGAAGCAGACTTTCAATCTAAATCCAAATCTGATACTTCGAGGTGGAATGAAGTTCT
ATGAATGTAAAGAATGTGGGAAAATCTTCCGATATAACTCAAAGCTTATTCGGCATCAGATGAGTCATAC
TGGGGAAAAGCCCTTTAAGTGTAAGGAGTGTGGCAAAGCTTTCAAGTCCAGCTATGATTGTATTGTACAT
GAGAAAAACCACATTGGAGAAGGGCCCTATGAATGTAAGGAGTGTGGCAAAGGTTTGAGTTCCAACACAG
CCTTGACTCAACATCAGAGGATCCACACTGGAGAGAAACCCTATGAATGTAAAGAGTGTGGAAAGGCTTT
CCGTAGGAGTGCGGCATACCTGCAGCATCAGAGATTACACACGGGAGAGAAACTCTATAAATGTAAGGAA
TGTTGGAAAGCTTTCGGTTGTAGGTCACTTTTTATTGTCCATCAGAGAATTCATACTGGGGAGAAACCTT
ATCAATGTAAGGAGTGTGGCAAAGCCTTCACCCAGAAAATAGCCTCCATTCAGCATCAGAGAGTTCACAC
TGGGGAGAAGCCTTATGAATGTAAGGTGTGTGGGAAAGCCTTCAAATGGTATGGAAGTTTTGTTCAGCAT
CAGAAATTGCACCCTGTGGAGAAGAAGCCAGTCAAGGTCCTTGGGCCATCCCTGGTCAGTCCCCAGTGCT
CCTCTCCAGCCATACCTCCTGTTCTTCTCCAGGGATCCTGTTCTGCTTCAGCCGTAGCTGTGCCTTCACT
GACCTTTCCACATGCTGTGCTCATTCCTACCTCTGGGAATTTTTTCATGCTGCTGCCTACATCTGGAATA
CCTTCTTCATCTGCCCAAATAGTGCGTGTCTTCCAGGGTCTTACTCCCACTGTGAAACCTTCCCCAGTTA
TTCTCACCCCTTCTTCTCACTCCTCATTGCCAACTTTCTTGTACAAAGTGGTTGATATCGGTAAGCCTAT
CCCTAACCCTCTCCTCGGTCTCGATTCTACGTAGTAATGAACTAGTCCGTAACTTGAAAGTATTTCGATT
TCTTGGCTTTATATATCTTGTGGAAAGGACGAATAGACGTTTACATTAGTTCGCGC
