>Addgene plasmid #144885 | TFORF3409 | depositor partial sequence | sequence record 286771 | Barcode
ATAGACGTTTACATTAGTTCGCGC
